>Addgene plasmid #53992 | mEmerald-ARP2-C-14 | addgene full sequence | sequence record 485108 | Addgene Long Read Sequencing Result
TTGAGATCCTTTTTTTCTGCGCGTAATCTGCTGCTTGCAAACAAAAAAACCACCGCTACCAGCGGTGGTT
TGTTTGCCGGATCAAGAGCTACCAACTCTTTTTCCGAAGGTAACTGGCTTCAGCAGAGCGCAGATACCAA
ATACTGTTCTTCTAGTGTAGCCGTAGTTAGGCCACCACTTCAAGAACTCTGTAGCACCGCCTACATACCT
CGCTCTGCTAATCCTGTTACCAGTGGCTGCTGCCAGTGGCGATAAGTCGTGTCTTACCGGGTTGGACTCA
AGACGATAGTTACCGGATAAGGCGCAGCGGTCGGGCTGAACGGGGGGTTCGTGCACACAGCCCAGCTTGG
AGCGAACGACCTACACCGAACTGAGATACCTACAGCGTGAGCTATGAGAAAGCGCCACGCTTCCCGAAGG
GAGAAAGGCGGACAGGTATCCGGTAAGCGGCAGGGTCGGAACAGGAGAGCGCACGAGGGAGCTTCCAGGG
GGAAACGCCTGGTATCTTTATAGTCCTGTCGGGTTTCGCCACCTCTGACTTGAGCGTCGATTTTTGTGAT
GCTCGTCAGGGGGGCGGAGCCTATGGAAAAACGCCAGCAACGCGGCCTTTTTACGGTTCCTGGCCTTTTG
CTGGCCTTTTGCTCACATGTTCTTTCCTGCGTTATCCCCTGATTCTGTGGATAACCGTATTACCGCCATG
CATTAGTTATTAATAGTAATCAATTACGGGGTCATTAGTTCATAGCCCATATATGGAGTTCCGCGTTACA
TAACTTACGGTAAATGGCCCGCCTGGCTGACCGCCCAACGACCCCCGCCCATTGACGTCAATAATGACGT
ATGTTCCCATAGTAACGCCAATAGGGACTTTCCATTGACGTCAATGGGTGGAGTATTTACGGTAAACTGC
CCACTTGGCAGTACATCAAGTGTATCATATGCCAAGTACGCCCCCTATTGACGTCAATGACGGTAAATGG
CCCGCCTGGCATTATGCCCAGTACATGACCTTATGGGACTTTCCTACTTGGCAGTACATCTACGTATTAG
TCATCGCTATTACCATGGTGATGCGGTTTTGGCAGTACATCAATGGGCGTGGATAGCGGTTTGACTCACG
GGGATTTCCAAGTCTCCACCCCATTGACGTCAATGGGAGTTTGTTTTGGCACCAAAATCAACGGGACTTT
CCAAAATGTCGTAACAACTCCGCCCCATTGACGCAAATGGGCGGTAGGCGTGTACGGTGGGAGGTCTATA
TAAGCAGAGCTGGTTTAGTGAACCGTCAGATCCGCTAGCGCTACCGGTCGCCACCATGGTGAGCAAGGGC
GAGGAGCTGTTCACCGGGGTGGTGCCCATCCTGGTCGAGCTGGACGGCGACGTAAACGGCCACAAGTTCA
GCGTGTCCGGCGAGGGCGAGGGCGATGCCACCTACGGCAAGCTGACCCTGAAGTTCATCTGCACCACCGG
CAAGCTGCCCGTGCCCTGGCCCACCCTCGTGACCACCTTGACCTACGGCGTGCAGTGCTTCGCCCGCTAC
CCCGACCACATGAAGCAGCACGACTTCTTCAAGTCCGCCATGCCCGAAGGCTACGTCCAGGAGCGCACCA
TCTTCTTCAAGGACGACGGCAACTACAAGACCCGCGCCGAGGTGAAGTTCGAGGGCGACACCCTGGTGAA
CCGCATCGAGCTGAAGGGCATCGACTTCAAGGAGGACGGCAACATCCTGGGGCACAAGCTGGAGTACAAC
TACAACAGCCACAAGGTCTATATCACCGCCGACAAGCAGAAGAACGGCATCAAGGTGAACTTCAAGACCC
GCCACAACATCGAGGACGGCAGCGTGCAGCTCGCCGACCACTACCAGCAGAACACCCCCATCGGCGACGG
CCCCGTGCTGCTGCCCGACAACCACTACCTGAGCACCCAGTCCAAGCTGAGCAAAGACCCCAACGAGAAG
CGCGATCACATGGTCCTGCTGGAGTTCGTGACCGCCGCCGGGATCACTCTCGGCATGGACGAGCTGTACA
AGTCCGGAAGTGCTGGGAGCGCAAGCGGAAGCGGAGGCTCCGGTGACAGCCAGGGCAGGAAGGTGGTGGT
GTGCGACAACGGCACCGGGTTTGTGAAGTGTGGATATGCAGGCTCTAACTTTCCAGAACACATCTTCCCA
GCTTTGGTTGGAAGACCTATTATCAGATCAACCACCAAAGTGGGAAACATTGAAATCAAGAATAACAAAA
AGATGGATCTTATGGTTGGTGATGAGGCAAGTGAATTACGATCAATGTTAGAAGTTAACTACCCTATGGA
AAATGGCATAGTACGAAATTGGGATGACATGAAACACCTGTGGGACTACACATTTGGACCAGAGAAACTT
AATATAGATACCAGAAATTGTAAAATCTTACTCACAGAACCTCCTATGAACCCAACCAAAAACAGAGAGA
AGATTGTAGAGGTAATGTTTGAAACTTACCAGTTTTCCGGTGTATATGTAGCCATCCAGGCAGTTCTGAC
TTTGTACGCTCAAGGTTTATTGACTGGTGTAGTGGTAGACTCTGGAGATGGTGTGACTCACATTTGCCCA
GTATATGAAGGCTTTTCTCTCCCTCATCTTACCAGGAGACTGGATATTGCTGGGAGGGATATAACTAGAT
ATCTTATCAAGCTACTTCTGTTGCGAGGATACGCCTTCAACCACTCTGCTGATTTTGAAACGGTTCGCAT
GATTAAAGAAAAACTGTGTTACGTGGGATATAATATTGAGCAAGAGCAGAAACTGGCCTTAGAAACCACA
GTATTAGTTGAATCTTATACACTCCCAGATGGACGTATCATCAAAGTTGGGGGAGAGAGATTTGAAGCAC
CAGAAGCTTTATTTCAGCCTCACTTGATCAATGTTGAAGGAGTTGGTGTTGCTGAATTGCTTTTTAACAC
AATTCAGGCAGCTGACATTGATACCAGATCTGAATTCTACAAACACATTGTGCTTTCTGGAGGGTCTACT
ATGTATCCTGGCCTGCCATCACGGTTGGAACGAGAACTTAAACAGCTTTACTTAGAACGAGTTTTGAAGG
GTGATGTGGAAAAACTTTCTAAATTTAAGATCCGCATTGAAGACCCACCCCGCAGAAAGCACATGGTATT
CCTGGGTGGTGCAGTTCTAGCGGATATCATGAAAGACAAAGACAACTTTTGGATGACCCGACAAGAGTAC
CAAGAAAAGGGTGTCCGTGTGCTAGAGAAACTTGGTGTGACTGTTCGATAAGGATCCACCGGATCTAGAT
AACTGATCATAATCAGCCATACCACATTTGTAGAGGTTTTACTTGCTTTAAAAAACCTCCCACACCTCCC
CCTGAACCTGAAACATAAAATGAATGCAATTGTTGTTGTTAACTTGTTTATTGCAGCTTATAATGGTTAC
AAATAAAGCAATAGCATCACAAATTTCACAAATAAAGCATTTTTTTCACTGCATTCTAGTTGTGGTTTGT
CCAAACTCATCAATGTATCTTAACGCGTAAATTGTAAGCGTTAATATTTTGTTAAAATTCGCGTTAAATT
TTTGTTAAATCAGCTCATTTTTTAACCAATAGGCCGAAATCGGCAAAATCCCTTATAAATCAAAAGAATA
GACCGAGATAGGGT
[37 nt withheld, positions 3655-3691]
AAAGAACGTGGACTCCAACGTCAAAGG
[49 nt withheld, positions 3719-3767]
T
[91 nt withheld, positions 3769-3859]
G
[124 nt withheld, positions 3861-3984]
CAGGTGGCACTTTTCGGGGAAATGTGCGCGGAACCCCTATTTGTTTATTTTTCTAAATACATTCAAATAT
GTATCCGCTCATGAGACAATAACCCTGATAAATGCTTCAATAATATTGAAAAAGGAAGAGTCCTGAGGCG
GAAAGAACCAGCTGTGGAATGTGTGTCAGTTAGGGTGTGGAAAGTCCCCAGGCTCCCCAGCAGGCAGAAG
TATGCAAAGCATGCATCTCAATTAGTCAGCAACCAGGTGTGGAAAGTCCCCAGGCTCCCCAGCAGGCAGA
AGTATGCAAAGCATGCATCTCAATTAGTCAGCAACCATAGTCCCGCCCCTAACTCCGCCCATCCCGCCCC
TAACTCCGCCCAGTTCCGCCCATTCTCCGCCCCATGGCTGACTAATTTTTTTTATTTATGCAGAGGCCGA
GGCCGCCTCGGCCTCTGAGCTATTCCAGAAGTAGTGAGGAGGCTTTTTTGGAGGCCTAGGCTTTTGCAAA
GATCGATCAAGAGACAGGATGAGGATCGTTTCGCATGATTGAACAAGATGGATTGCACGCAGGTTCTCCG
GCCGCTTGGGTGGAGAGGCTATTCGGCTATGACTGGGCACAACAGACAATCGGCTGCTCTGATGCCGCCG
TGTTCCGGCTGTCAGCGCAGGGGCGCCCGGTTCTTTTTGTCAAGACCGACCTGTCCGGTGCCCTGAATGA
ACTGCAAGACGAGGCAGCGCGGCTATCGTGGCTGGCCACGACGGGCGTTCCTTGCGCAGCTGTGCTCGAC
GTTGTCACTGAAGCGGGAAGGGACTGGCTGCTATTGGGCGAAGTGCCGGGGCAGGATCTCCTGTCATCTC
ACCTTGCTCCTGCCGAGAAAGTATCCATCATGGCTGATGCAATGCGGCGGCTGCATACGCTTGATCCGGC
TACCTGCCCATTCGACCACCAAGCGAAACATCGCATCGAGCGAGCACGTACTCGGATGGAAGCCGGTCTT
GTCGATCAGGATGATCTGGACGAAGAGCATCAGGGGCTCGCGCCAGCCGAACTGTTCGCCAGGCTCAAGG
CGAGCATGCCCGACGGCGAGGATCTCGTCGTGACCCATGGCGATGCCTGCTTGCCGAATATCATGGTGGA
AAATGGCCGCTTTTCTGGATTCATCGACTGTGGCCGGCTGGGTGTGGCGGACCGCTATCAGGACATAGCG
TTGGCTACCCGTGATATTGCTGAAGAGCTTGGCGGCGAATGGGCTGACCGCTTCCTCGTGCTTTACGGTA
TCGCCGCTCCCGATTCGCAGCGCATCGCCTTCTATCGCCTTCTTGACGAGTTCTTCTGAGCGGGACTCTG
GGGTTCGAAATGACCGACCAAGCGACGCCCAACCTGCCATCACGAGATTTCGATTCCACCGCCGCCTTCT
ATGAAAGGTTGGGCTTCGGAATCGTTTTCCGGGACGCCGGCTGGATGATCCTCCAGCGCGGGGATCTCAT
GCTGGAGTTCTTCGCCCACCCTAGGGGGAGGCTAACTGAAACACGGAAGGAGACAATACCGGAAGGAACC
CGCGCTATGACGGCAATAAAAAGACAGAATAAAACGCACGGTGTTGGGTCGTTTGTTCATAAACGCGGGG
TTCGGTCCCAGGGCTGGCACTCTGTCGATACCCCACCGAGACCCCATTGGGGCCAATACGCCCGCGTTTC
TTCCTTTTCCCCACCCCACCCCCCAAGTTCGGGTGAAGGCCCAGGGCTCGCAGCCAACGTCGGGGCGGCA
GGCCCTGCCATAGCCTCAGGTTACTCATATATACTTTAGATTGATTTAAAACTTCATTTTTAATTTAAAA
GGATCTAGGTGAAGATCCTTTTTGATAATCTCATGACCAAAATCCCTTAACGTGAGTTTTCGTTCCACTG
AGCGTCAGACCCCGTAGAAAAGATCAAAGGATCTTC
Features (pLannotate 1.2.2; 14 found; start..end, strand, type, name):
      1..589     +  rep_origin     ori: high-copy-number ColE1/pMB1/pBR322/pUC origin of replication
    764..1067    +  enhancer       CMV enhancer: human cytomegalovirus immediate early enhancer
   1068..1271    +  promoter       CMV promoter: human cytomegalovirus (CMV) immediate early promoter
   1316..2032    +  CDS            mEmerald: mEmerald is a basic (constitutively fluorescent) green fluorescent protein published in 1998, derived from Aequorea victoria. It is reported to be a very rapidly-maturing monomer with moderate acid sensitivity.
   2075..3268    +  CDS            ACTR2: ARP2_BOVIN - Also known as ARP2. Experimental evidence at protein level: Swiss-Prot protein existence level 1. ATP-binding component of the Arp2/3 complex, a multiprotein complex that mediates actin polymerization upon stimulation by nucleation-promoting factor (NPF). The Arp2/3 complex mediates the formation of branched actin networks in the cytoplasm, providing the force for cell motility. Seems to contact the pointed end of the daughter actin filament. In podocytes, required for the formation of lamellipodia downstream of AVIL and PLCE1 regulation. In addition to its role in the cytoplasmic
   3294..3378    +  CDS            large T antigen (fragment): large T antigen from SV40 (simian virus 40)
   3401..3522    +  polyA_signal   SV40 poly(A) signal: SV40 polyadenylation signal
   3556..3984    -  rep_origin     f1 ori (sequence partly withheld): f1 bacteriophage origin of replication; arrow indicates direction of (+) strand synthesis
   4011..4115    +  promoter       AmpR promoter: bla
   4117..4474    +  promoter       SV40 promoter: SV40 enhancer and early promoter
   4509..5303    +  CDS            NeoR/KanR: aminoglycoside phosphotransferase from Tn5; aph(3')-II (or nptII); confers resistance to neomycin, kanamycin, and G418 (Geneticin®)
   5324..5476    +  CDS            ble (fragment): BLE_KLEPN - Experimental evidence at protein level: Swiss-Prot protein existence level 1. Binding protein with a strong affinity to the bleomycin family of antibiotics. Binds to CL990; an antimitotic-antibiotic compound. From Klebsiella pneumoniae.
   5535..5582    +  polyA_signal   HSV TK poly(A) signal: herpes simplex virus thymidine kinase polyadenylation signal (Cole and Stacy, 1985)
   5673..5689    -  polyA_signal   bGH poly(A) signal (fragment): bovine growth hormone polyadenylation signal
