[The description below was written by a language model from this plasmid's Addgene catalogue record and pLannotate feature annotations shown in this document.]
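Description:
mEmerald-ARP2-C-14 is a mammalian expression plasmid built on the mEmerald-C1 backbone that produces human ARP2 (ACTR2) fused at its N terminus to the green fluorescent protein mEmerald. In the sequenced record of about 5.9 kb, the CMV immediate early enhancer and promoter drive the mEmerald coding sequence, followed after a short linker region by the ACTR2 open reading frame and an SV40 polyadenylation signal. The annotation software matched the insert to the bovine ARP2 protein entry, but the catalogue lists the insert as human, which is consistent with how highly conserved this protein is. The small "large T antigen" fragment annotated just upstream of the SV40 poly(A) signal is most likely part of the SV40-derived terminator region rather than a functional coding element.

The plasmid is propagated in E. coli through a high-copy ColE1/pUC-type origin, and it also carries an f1 phage origin. A single Tn5 aminoglycoside phosphotransferase gene (NeoR/KanR) serves as a dual marker. The bacterial bla promoter expresses it for kanamycin selection, while the SV40 enhancer/early promoter and the HSV TK poly(A) signal allow G418 selection of stably transfected mammalian cells. The short ble and bGH poly(A) matches appear to be incidental fragments.

ARP2 is the ATP-binding subunit of the Arp2/3 complex, which nucleates branched actin networks. The fusion is therefore intended as a localization marker for live- or fixed-cell fluorescence imaging of this actin-related protein, with recorded excitation and emission maxima of 487 and 509 nm.
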