Addgene plasmid #53992: mEmerald-ARP2-C-14
Purpose: Localization: Actin Related Protein, Excitation: 487, Emission: 509
Depositing lab: Michael Davidson. Depositing organization: Florida State University, Tallahassee.
Backbone
  Vector backbone: mEmerald-C1
  Backbone size w/o insert (bp): 4750
  Vector type: Mammalian Expression
  Selectable markers: Neomycin (select with G418)
Growth in bacteria
  Bacterial resistance: Kanamycin, 50 μg/mL
  Growth temperature: 37°C
  Growth strain: DH5alpha
  Copy number: High Copy
Gene/Insert
  Gene/Insert name: ARP2 (alt name: NM_001005386.1)
  Species: H. sapiens (human)
  Entrez Gene: ACTR2 (a.k.a. ARP2)
  Promoter: CMV
  Tag / fusion protein: mEmerald (N terminal on backbone)
  Cloning method: Unknown
  Sequencing primers: 5′ CMV-F; 3′ SV40pA-R
Terms and licenses: Academic/Nonprofit Terms; Industry Terms
Depositor comments: . Excitation = 487; Emission = 509. Localization data: Actin Related Protein
How to cite: mEmerald-ARP2-C-14 was a gift from Michael Davidson (Addgene plasmid # 53992 ; http://n2t.net/addgene:53992 ; RRID:Addgene_53992)
