>Addgene plasmid #53992 | mEmerald-ARP2-C-14 | depositor partial sequence | sequence record 84185 | insert sequence
CAGATCCGCTAGCGCTACCGGTCGCCACCATGGTGAGCAAGGGCGAGGAGCTGTTCACCGGGGTGGTGCC
CATCCTGGTCGAGCTGGACGGCGACGTAAACGGCCACAAGTTCAGCGTGTCCGGCGAGGGCGAGGGCGAT
GCCACCTACGGCAAGCTGACCCTGAAGTTCATCTGCACCACCGGCAAGCTGCCCGTGCCCTGGCCCACCC
TCGTGACCACCTTGACCTACGGCGTGCAGTGCTTCGCCCGCTACCCCGACCACATGAAGCAGCACGACTT
CTTCAAGTCCGCCATGCCCGAAGGCTACGTCCAGGAGCGCACCATCTTCTTCAAGGACGACGGCAACTAC
AAGACCCGCGCCGAGGTGAAGTTCGAGGGCGACACCCTGGTGAACCGCATCGAGCTGAAGGGCATCGACT
TCAAGGAGGACGGCAACATCCTGGGGCACAAGCTGGAGTACAACTACAACAGCCACAAGGTCTATATCAC
CGCCGACAAGCAGAAGAACGGCATCAAGGTGAACTTCAAGACCCGCCACAACATCGAGGACGGCAGCGTG
CAGCTCGCCGACCACTACCAGCAGAACACCCCCATCGGCGACGGCCCCGTGCTGCTGCCCGACAACCACT
ACCTGAGCACCCAGTCCAAGCTGAGCAAAGACCCCAACGAGAAGCGCGATCACATGGTCCTGCTGGAGTT
CGTGACCGCCGCCGGGATCACTCTCGGCATGGACGAGCTGTACAAGTCCGGAAGTGCTGGGAGCGCAAGC
GGAAGCGGAGGCTCCGGTGACAGCCAGGGCAGGAAGGTGGTGGTGTGCGACAACGGCACCGGGTTTGTGA
AGTGTGGATATGCAGGCTCTAACTTTCCAGAACACATCTTCCCAGCTTTGGTTGGAAGACCTATTATCAG
ATCAACCACCAAAGTGGGAAACATTGAAATCAAGAATAACAAAAAGATGGATCTTATGGTTGGTGATGAG
GCAAGTGAATTACGATCAATGTTAGAAGTTAACTACCCTATGGAAAATGGCATAGTACGAAATTGGGATG
ACATGAAACACCTGTGGGACTACACATTTGGACCAGAGAAACTTAATATAGATACCAGAAATTGTAAAAT
CTTACTCACAGAACCTCCTATGAACCCAACCAAAAACAGAGAGAAGATTGTAGAGGTAATGTTTGAAACT
TACCAGTTTTCCGGTGTATATGTAGCCATCCAGGCAGTTCTGACTTTGTACGCTCAAGGTTTATTGACTG
GTGTAGTGGTAGACTCTGGAGATGGTGTGACTCACATTTGCCCAGTATATGAAGGCTTTTCTCTCCCTCA
TCTTACCAGGAGACTGGATATTGCTGGGAGGGATATAACTAGATATCTTATCAAGCTACTTCTGTTGCGA
GGATACGCCTTCAACCACTCTGCTGATTTTGAAACGGTTCGCATGATTAAAGAAAAACTGTGTTACGTGG
GATATAATATTGAGCAAGAGCAGAAACTGGCCTTAGAAACCACAGTATTAGTTGAATCTTATACACTCCC
AGATGGACGTATCATCAAAGTTGGGGGAGAGAGATTTGAAGCACCAGAAGCTTTATTTCAGCCTCACTTG
ATCAATGTTGAAGGAGTTGGTGTTGCTGAATTGCTTTTTAACACAATTCAGGCAGCTGACATTGATACCA
GATCTGAATTCTACAAACACATTGTGCTTTCTGGAGGGTCTACTATGTATCCTGGCCTGCCATCACGGTT
GGAACGAGAACTTAAACAGCTTTACTTAGAACGAGTTTTGAAGGGTGATGTGGAAAAACTTTCTAAATTT
AAGATCCGCATTGAAGACCCACCCCGCAGAAAGCACATGGTATTCCTGGGTGGTGCAGTTCTAGCGGATA
TCATGAAAGACAAAGACAACTTTTGGATGACCCGACAAGAGTACCAAGAAAAGGGTGTCCGTGTGCTAGA
GAAACTTGGTGTGACTGTTCGATAAGGATCCACCGGATCTAGATAACTGATCATAATCAGCCATACCAC
