>Addgene plasmid #53992 | mEmerald-ARP2-C-14 | addgene partial sequence | sequence record 89788 | EGFP-C 5'-CATGGTCCTGCTGGAGTTCGTG-3'
ACGAGCTGTACAAGTCCGGAAGTGCTGGGAGCGCAAGCGGAAGCGGAGGCTCCGGTGACAGCCAGGGCAG
GAAGGTGGTGGTGTGCGACAACGGCACCGGGTTTGTGAAGTGTGGATATGCAGGCTCTAACTTTCCAGAA
CACATCTTCCCAGCTTTGGTTGGAAGACCTATTATCAGATCAACCACCAAAGTGGGAAACATTGAAATCA
AGAATAACAAAAAGATGGATCTTATGGTTGGTGATGAGGCAAGTGAATTACGATCAATGTTAGAAGTTAA
CTACCCTATGGAAAATGGCATAGTACGAAATTGGGATGACATGAAACACCTGTGGGACTACACATTTGGA
CCAGAGAAACTTAATATAGATACCAGAAATTGTAAAATCTTACTCACAGAACCTCCTATGAACCCAACCA
AAAACAGAGAGAAGATTGTAGAGGTAATGTTTGAAACTTACCAGTTTTCCGGTGTATATGTAGCCATCCA
GGCAGTTCTGACTTTGTACGCTCAAGGTTTATTGACTGGTGTAGTGGTAGACTCTGGAGATGGTGTGACT
CACATTTGCCCAGTATATGAAGGCTTTTCTCTCCCTCATCTTACCAGGAGACTGGATATTGCTGGGAGGG
ATATAACTAGATATCTTATCAAGCTACTTCTGTTGCGAGGATACGCCTTCAACCACTCTGCTGATTTTGA
AACGGTTCGCATGATTAAAGAAAAACTGTGTTACGTGGGATATAATATTGAGCAAGAGCAGAAACTGGCC
TTAGAAACCACAGTATTAGTTGAATCTTATACACTCCCAGATGGACGTATCATCAAAGTTGGGGGAGAGA
GATTTGAAGCACCAGAAGCTTTATTTCAGCCTCACTTGATCAATGTTGAAGGAGTTGGTGTTGCTGAATT
GCTTT
